Addgene plasmid #216704: 2CT-PacerRH K534N, R623T
Purpose: Bacterial protein expression of Pacer RH domain mutant
Depositing lab: James Hurley. Depositing organization: University of California, Berkeley. Publication: A RAB7A phosphoswitch coordinates Rubicon Homology protein regulation of Parkin-dependent mitophagy. Tudorica DA, Basak B, Puerta Cordova AS, Khuu G, Rose K, Lazarou M, Holzbaur ELF, Hurley JH. J Cell Biol. 2024 Jul 1;223(7):e202309015. doi: 10.1083/jcb.202309015. Epub 2024 May 10. PubMed 38728007.
Backbone
  Vector backbone: 2CT
  Vector type: Bacterial Expression
Growth in bacteria
  Bacterial resistance: Ampicillin, 100 μg/mL
  Growth temperature: 37°C
  Growth strain: DH5alpha
  Copy number: Low Copy
Gene/Insert
  Gene/Insert name: Pacer
  Species: H. sapiens (human)
  Mutation: R623T, R628K
  Entrez Gene: RUBCNL (a.k.a. C13orf18, KIAA0226L, PACER)
  Tag / fusion protein: MBP (N terminal on insert)
  Cloning method: Ligation Independent Cloning
Terms and licenses: Academic/Nonprofit Terms; Industry Terms: Not Available to Industry
How to cite: 2CT-PacerRH K534N, R623T was a gift from James Hurley (Addgene plasmid # 216704)
