[The description below was written by a language model from this plasmid's Addgene catalogue record and pLannotate feature annotations shown in this document.]
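Description:
2CT-PacerRH K534N, R623T is a 6,673 bp bacterial expression plasmid built on the 2CT backbone, a ligation-independent cloning vector with pBR322-derived architecture. It replicates in E. coli from a ColE1/pMB1-type origin accompanied by the bom mobility region and the rop gene, which keeps plasmid numbers down and fits the catalogue's low-copy designation. Selection is by ampicillin through a bla cassette under its own promoter. Two annotated fragments of the tetracycline efflux gene and its promoter flank the expression cassette; they are remnants of the interrupted pBR322 tet gene and are not expected to confer resistance.

The expression cassette is driven by a T7 promoter with the phage gene 10 ribosome binding site and closed by a T7 terminator, so expression requires a host supplying T7 RNA polymerase. The open reading frame encodes an N-terminal 6xHis tag, a signal-sequence-less (cytosolic) maltose binding protein, a TEV protease site, and then a fragment of human RUBCNL (Pacer, also known as C13orf18 or KIAA0226L) of about 720 bp, corresponding to its Rubicon Homology (RH) domain. This arrangement allows affinity purification via His or MBP, with MBP also aiding solubility, followed by TEV cleavage to release the RH domain. A short match to the SET1 tag downstream of the insert is probably vector-derived sequence rather than a functional fusion.

The record is inconsistent about the substitutions: the plasmid name gives K534N and R623T, whereas the mutation field lists R623T and R628K, so the actual changes should be checked against the sequence. The stated purpose is bacterial production of a mutant Pacer RH domain, and the associated study concerns RAB7A regulation of RH proteins in Parkin-dependent mitophagy.
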