Features (pLannotate 1.2.2; 17 found; start..end, strand, type, name):
    104..208     +  promoter       AmpR promoter: bla
    209..1069    +  CDS            AmpR: β-lactamase; bla; confers resistance to ampicillin, carbenicillin, and related antibiotics
   1240..1828    +  rep_origin     ori: high-copy-number ColE1/pMB1/pBR322/pUC origin of replication
   2014..2156    -  misc_feature   bom: basis of mobility region from pBR322
   2258..2449    -  CDS            rop: Rop protein, which maintains plasmids at low copy number; rop
   2466..2846    +  CDS            YPB1_ECOLX: Protein predicted: Swiss-Prot protein existence level 4. From Escherichia coli.
   3088..3988    -  CDS            TcR (fragment): tetracycline efflux protein; tet; confers resistance to tetracycline
   4010..4028    +  promoter       T7 promoter: promoter for bacteriophage T7 RNA polymerase
   4117..4139    +  RBS            RBS: efficient ribosome binding site from bacteriophage T7 gene 10 (Olins and Rangwala, 1989)
   4159..4176    +  CDS            6xHis: 6xHis affinity tag
   4186..5286    +  CDS            MBP: maltose binding protein from E. coli; malE (mutated); This version of the gene does not encode a signal sequence, so MBP will remain in the cytosol.
   5341..5357    +  CDS            TEV site (fragment): tobacco etch virus (TEV) protease recognition and cleavage site
   5368..6087    +  CDS            RUBCNL (fragment): PACER_HUMAN - Also known as C13orf18 From Homo sapiens (Human).
   6166..6215    +  CDS            SET1 (fragment): solubility-enhancement tag derived from T7 phage gene 10B
   6223..6270    +  terminator     T7 terminator: transcription terminator for bacteriophage T7 RNA polymerase
   6296..6588    -  CDS            TcR (fragment): tetracycline efflux protein; tet; confers resistance to tetracycline
   6636..6664    -  promoter       tet promoter: E. coli promoter for tetracycline efflux protein gene
>Addgene plasmid #216704 | 2CT-PacerRH K534N, R623T | depositor full sequence | sequence record 422729 | 2CT-PacerRH K534N, R623T sequence 6673 bps
TTCTTGAAGACGAAAGGGCCTCGTGATACGCCTATTTTTATAGGTTAATGTCATGATAATAATGGTTTCT
TAGACGTCAGGTGGCACTTTTCGGGGAAATGTGCGCGGAACCCCTATTTGTTTATTTTTCTAAATACATT
CAAATATGTATCCGCTCATGAGACAATAACCCTGATAAATGCTTCAATAACATTGAAAAAGGAAGAGTAT
GAGTATTCAACATTTCCGTGTCGCCCTTATTCCCTTTTTTGCGGCATTTTGCCTTCCTGTTTTTGCTCAC
CCAGAAACGCTGGTGAAAGTAAAAGATGCTGAAGATCAGTTGGGTGCACGAGTGGGTTACATCGAACTGG
ATCTCAACAGCGGTAAGATCCTTGAGAGTTTTCGCCCCGAAGAACGTTTTCCAATGATGAGCACTTTTAA
AGTTCTGCTATGTGGCGCGGTATTATCCCGTGTTGACGCCGGGCAAGAGCAACTCGGTCGCCGCATACAC
TATTCTCAGAATGACTTGGTTGAGTACTCACCAGTCACAGAAAAGCATCTTACGGATGGCATGACAGTAA
GAGAATTATGCAGTGCTGCCATAACCATGAGTGATAACACTGCGGCCAACTTACTTCTGACAACGATCGG
AGGACCGAAGGAGCTAACCGCTTTTTTGCACAACATGGGGGATCATGTAACTCGCCTTGATCGTTGGGAA
CCGGAGCTGAATGAAGCCATACCAAACGACGAGCGTGACACCACGATGCCTGCAGCAATGGCAACAACGT
TGCGCAAACTATTAACTGGCGAACTACTTACTCTAGCTTCCCGGCAACAATTAATAGACTGGATGGAGGC
GGATAAAGTTGCAGGACCACTTCTGCGCTCGGCCCTTCCGGCTGGCTGGTTTATTGCTGATAAATCTGGA
GCCGGTGAGCGTGGGTCTCGCGGTATCATTGCAGCACTGGGGCCAGATGGTAAGCCCTCCCGTATCGTAG
TTATCTACACGACGGGGAGTCAGGCAACTATGGATGAACGAAATAGACAGATCGCTGAGATAGGTGCCTC
ACTGATTAAGCATTGGTAACTGTCAGACCAAGTTTACTCATATATACTTTAGATTGATTTAAAACTTCAT
TTTTAATTTAAAAGGATCTAGGTGAAGATCCTTTTTGATAATCTCATGACCAAAATCCCTTAACGTGAGT
TTTCGTTCCACTGAGCGTCAGACCCCGTAGAAAAGATCAAAGGATCTTCTTGAGATCCTTTTTTTCTGCG
CGTAATCTGCTGCTTGCAAACAAAAAAACCACCGCTACCAGCGGTGGTTTGTTTGCCGGATCAAGAGCTA
CCAACTCTTTTTCCGAAGGTAACTGGCTTCAGCAGAGCGCAGATACCAAATACTGTCCTTCTAGTGTAGC
CGTAGTTAGGCCACCACTTCAAGAACTCTGTAGCACCGCCTACATACCTCGCTCTGCTAATCCTGTTACC
AGTGGCTGCTGCCAGTGGCGATAAGTCGTGTCTTACCGGGTTGGACTCAAGACGATAGTTACCGGATAAG
GCGCAGCGGTCGGGCTGAACGGGGGGTTCGTGCACACAGCCCAGCTTGGAGCGAACGACCTACACCGAAC
TGAGATACCTACAGCGTGAGCTATGAGAAAGCGCCACGCTTCCCGAAGGGAGAAAGGCGGACAGGTATCC
GGTAAGCGGCAGGGTCGGAACAGGAGAGCGCACGAGGGAGCTTCCAGGGGGAAACGCCTGGTATCTTTAT
AGTCCTGTCGGGTTTCGCCACCTCTGACTTGAGCGTCGATTTTTGTGATGCTCGTCAGGGGGGCGGAGCC
TATGGAAAAACGCCAGCAACGCGGCCTTTTTACGGTTCCTGGCCTTTTGCTGGCCTTTTGCTCACATGTT
CTTTCCTGCGTTATCCCCTGATTCTGTGGATAACCGTATTACCGCCTTTGAGTGAGCTGATACCGCTCGC
CGCAGCCGAACGACCGAGCGCAGCGAGTCAGTGAGCGAGGAAGCGGAAGAGCGCCTGATGCGGTATTTTC
TCCTTACGCATCTGTGCGGTATTTCACACCGCATATATGGTGCACTCTCAGTACAATCTGCTCTGATGCC
GCATAGTTAAGCCAGTATACACTCCGCTATCGCTACGTGACTGGGTCATGGCTGCGCCCCGACACCCGCC
AACACCCGCTGACGCGCCCTGACGGGCTTGTCTGCTCCCGGCATCCGCTTACAGACAAGCTGTGACCGTC
TCCGGGAGCTGCATGTGTCAGAGGTTTTCACCGTCATCACCGAAACGCGCGAGGCAGCTGCGGTAAAGCT
CATCAGCGTGGTCGTGAAGCGATTCACAGATGTCTGCCTGTTCATCCGCGTCCAGCTCGTTGAGTTTCTC
CAGAAGCGTTAATGTCTGGCTTCTGATAAAGCGGGCCATGTTAAGGGCGGTTTTTTCCTGTTTGGTCACT
GATGCCTCCGTGTAAGGGGGATTTCTGTTCATGGGGGTAATGATACCGATGAAACGAGAGAGGATGCTCA
CGATACGGGTTACTGATGATGAACATGCCCGGTTACTGGAACGTTGTGAGGGTAAACAACTGGCGGTATG
GATGCGGCGGGACCAGAGAAAAATCACTCAGGGTCAATGCCAGCGCTTCGTTAATACAGATGTAGGTGTT
CCACAGGGTAGCCAGCAGCATCCTGCGATGCAGATCCGGAACATAATGGTGCAGGGCGCTGACTTCCGCG
TTTCCAGACTTTACGAAACACGGAAACCGAAGACCATTCATGTTGTTGCTCAGGTCGCAGACGTTTTGCA
GCAGCAGTCGCTTCACGTTCGCTCGCGTATCGGTGATTCATTCTGCTAACCAGTAAGGCAACCCCGCCAG
CCTAGCCGGGTCCTCAACGACAGGAGCACGATCATGCGCACCCGTGGCCAGGACCCAACGCTGCCCGAGA
TGCGCCGCGTGCGGCTGCTGGAGATGGCGGACGCGATGGATATGTTCTGCCAAGGGTTGGTTTGCGCATT
CACAGTTCTCCGCAAGAATTGATTGGCTCCAATTCTTGGAGTGGTGAATCCGTTAGCGAGGTGCCGCCGG
CTTCCATTCAGGTCGAGGTGGCCCGGCTCCATGCACCGCGACGCAACGCGGGGAGGCAGACAAGGTATAG
GGCGGCGCCTACAATCCATGCCAACCCGTTCCATGTGCTCGCCGAGGCGGCATAAATCGCCGTGACGATC
AGCGGTCCAGTGATCGAAGTTAGGCTGGTAAGAGCCGCGAGCGATCCTTGAAGCTGTCCCTGATGGTCGT
CATCTACCTGCCTGGACAGCATGGCCTGCAACGCGGGCATCCCGATGCCGCCGGAAGCGAGAAGAATCAT
AATGGGGAAGGCCATCCAGCCTCGCGTCGCGAACGCCAGCAAGACGTAGCCCAGCGCGTCGGCCGCCATG
CCGGCGATAATGGCCTGCTTCTCGCCGAAACGTTTGGTGGCGGGACCAGTGACGAAGGCTTGAGCGAGGG
CGTGCAAGATTCCGAATACCGCAAGCGACAGGCCGATCATCGTCGCGCTCCAGCGAAAGCGGTCCTCGCC
GAAAATGACCCAGAGCGCTGCCGGCACCTGTCCTACGAGTTGCATGATAAAGAAGACAGTCATAAGTGCG
GCGACGATAGTCATGCCCCGCGCCCACCGGAAGGAGCTGACTGGGTTGAAGGCTCTCAAGGGCATCGGTC
GACGCTCTCCCTTATGCGACTCCTGCATTAGGAAGCAGCCCAGTAGTAGGTTGAGGCCGTTGAGCACCGC
CGCCGCAAGGAATGGTGCATGCAAGGAGATGGCGCCCAACAGTCCCCCGGCCACGGGGCCTGCCACCATA
CCCACGCCGAAACAAGCGCTCATGAGCCCGAAGTGGCGAGCCCGATCTTCCCCATCGGTGATGTCGGCGA
TATAGGCGCCAGCAACCGCACCTGTGGCGCCGGTGATGCCGGCCACGATGCGTCCGGCGTAGAGGATCGA
GATCTCGATCCCGCGAAATTAATACGACTCACTATAGGGAGACCACAACGGTTTCCCTCTAGTGCCGGCT
CCGGAGAGCTCTTTAATTAAGCGGCCGCCCTGCAGGACTCGAGTTCTAGAAATAATTTTGTTTAACTTTA
AGAAGGAGATATACATATGAAATCTTCTCACCATCACCATCACCATGGTTCTTCTATGAAAATCGAAGAA
GGTAAACTGGTAATCTGGATTAACGGCGATAAAGGCTATAACGGTCTCGCTGAAGTCGGTAAGAAATTCG
AGAAAGATACCGGAATTAAAGTCACCGTTGAGCATCCGGATAAACTGGAAGAGAAATTCCCACAGGTTGC
GGCAACTGGCGATGGCCCTGACATTATCTTCTGGGCACACGACCGCTTTGGTGGCTACGCTCAATCTGGC
CTGTTGGCTGAAATCACCCCGGACAAAGCGTTCCAGGACAAGCTGTATCCGTTTACCTGGGATGCCGTAC
GTTACAACGGCAAGCTGATTGCTTACCCGATCGCTGTTGAAGCGTTATCGCTGATTTATAACAAAGATCT
GCTGCCGAACCCGCCAAAAACCTGGGAAGAGATCCCGGCGCTGGATAAAGAACTGAAAGCGAAAGGTAAG
AGCGCGCTGATGTTCAACCTGCAAGAACCGTACTTCACCTGGCCGCTGATTGCTGCTGACGGGGGTTATG
CGTTCAAGTATGAAAACGGCAAGTACGACATTAAAGACGTGGGCGTGGATAACGCTGGCGCGAAAGCGGG
TCTGACCTTCCTGGTTGACCTGATTAAAAACAAACACATGAATGCAGACACCGATTACTCCATCGCAGAA
GCTGCCTTTAATAAAGGCGAAACAGCGATGACCATCAACGGCCCGTGGGCATGGTCCAACATCGACACCA
GCAAAGTGAATTATGGTGTAACGGTACTGCCGACCTTCAAGGGTCAACCATCCAAACCGTTCGTTGGCGT
GCTGAGCGCAGGTATTAACGCCGCCAGTCCGAACAAAGAGCTGGCAAAAGAGTTCCTCGAAAACTATCTG
CTGACTGATGAAGGTCTGGAAGCGGTTAATAAAGACAAACCGCTGGGTGCCGTAGCGCTGAAGTCTTACG
AGGAAGAGTTGGCGAAAGATCCACGTATTGCCGCCACTATGGAAAACGCCCAGAAAGGTGAAATCATGCC
GAACATCCCGCAGATGTCCGCTTTCTGGTATGCCGTGCGTACTGCGGTGATCAACGCCGCCAGCGGTCGT
CAGACTGTCGATGAAGCCCTGAAAGACGCGCAGACTAATTCGAGCTCGAACAACAACAACAATAACAATA
ACAACAACCTCGGGATCGAGGAAAACCTGTACTTCCAATCCAATGCAAGGGACCTGGTGGTGGCCGCTCA
GAACTTCTTCTGCGCTGGTTGTGGAACCCCTGTGGAGCCTAAGTTCGTGAAGAGACTGCGTTACTGCGAA
TACCTGGGAAAGTACTTCTGCGACTGCTGCCACTCCTACGCTGAGTCTTGCATCCCAGCCCGCATCCTGA
TGATGTGGGACTTCAAGAAGTACTACGTGTCCAACTTCTCTAAGCAGCTGCTGGACAGCATCTGGCACCA
GCCCATCTTCAACCTGCTGAGCATCGGACAGTCCCTGTACGCCAAGGCTAAGGAACTGGACAGAGTGAAG
GAGATCCAGGAACAGCTGTTCCACATCAAGAACCTGCTGAAGACCTGCCGTTTCGCCAACTCTGCTCTGA
AGGAGTTCGAGCAGGTGCCTGGCCACCTGACCGACGAGCTGCACCTGTTCAGCCTGGAAGACCTGGTGAG
AATCAAGAAGGGCCTGCTGGCTCCACTGCTGAAGGACATCCTGAAGGCCAGCCTGGCTCACGTGGCTGGA
TGTGAGCTGTGCCAGGGCAAGGGCTTCATCTGCGAGTTCTGCCAGAACACCACCGTGATCTTCCCCTTCC
AGACTGCTACCTGCCGCACCTGCTCCGCCTGCCGCGCTTGCTTCCACAAGCAGTGCTTCCAGAGCAGCGA
GTGCCCTAGATGTGCCCGTATTACTGCTCGTAGAAAACTCCTGGAAAGTGTCGCCTCCGCCGCCACCATT
GGAAGTGGATAACGGATCCGCGATCGCGGCGCGCCACCTGGTGGCCGGCCGGTACCACGCGTGCGCGCTG
ATCCGGCTGCTAACAAAGCCCGAAAGGAAGCTGAGTTGGCTGCTGCCACCGCTGAGCAATAACTAGCATA
ACCCCTTGGGGCCTCTAAACGGGTCTTGAGGGGTTTTTTGCTGAAAGGAGGAACTATATCCGGATATCCA
CAGGACGGGTGTGGTCGCCATGATCGCGTAGTCGATAGTGGCTCCAAGTAGCGAAGCGAGCAGGACTGGG
CGGCGGCCAAAGCGGTCGGACAGTGCTCCGAGAACGGGTGCGCATAGAAATTGCATCAACGCATATAGCG
CTAGCAGCACGCCATAGTGACTGGCGATGCTGTCGGAATGGACGATATCCCGCAAGAGGCCCGGCAGTAC
CGGCATAACCAAGCCTATGCCTACAGCATCCAGGGTGACGGTGCCGAGGATGACGATGAGCGCATTGTTA
GATTTCATACACGGTGCCTGACTGCGTTAGCAATTTAACTGTGATAAACTACCGCATTAAAGCTTATCGA
TGATAAGCTGTCAAACATGAGAA
