>Addgene plasmid #216704 | 2CT-PacerRH K534N, R623T | depositor partial sequence | sequence record 422707 | Pacer RH K534N, R623T
AGGGACCTGGTGGTGGCCGCTCAGAACTTCTTCTGCGCTGGTTGTGGAACCCCTGTGGAGCCTAAGTTCG
TGAAGAGACTGCGTTACTGCGAATACCTGGGAAAGTACTTCTGCGACTGCTGCCACTCCTACGCTGAGTC
TTGCATCCCAGCCCGCATCCTGATGATGTGGGACTTCAAGAAGTACTACGTGTCCAACTTCTCTAAGCAG
CTGCTGGACAGCATCTGGCACCAGCCCATCTTCAACCTGCTGAGCATCGGACAGTCCCTGTACGCCAAGG
CTAAGGAACTGGACAGAGTGAAGGAGATCCAGGAACAGCTGTTCCACATCAAGAACCTGCTGAAGACCTG
CCGTTTCGCCAACTCTGCTCTGAAGGAGTTCGAGCAGGTGCCTGGCCACCTGACCGACGAGCTGCACCTG
TTCAGCCTGGAAGACCTGGTGAGAATCAAGAAGGGCCTGCTGGCTCCACTGCTGAAGGACATCCTGAAGG
CCAGCCTGGCTCACGTGGCTGGATGTGAGCTGTGCCAGGGCAAGGGCTTCATCTGCGAGTTCTGCCAGAA
CACCACCGTGATCTTCCCCTTCCAGACTGCTACCTGCCGCACCTGCTCCGCCTGCCGCGCTTGCTTCCAC
AAGCAGTGCTTCCAGAGCAGCGAGTGCCCTAGATGTGCCCGTATTACTGCTCGTAGAAAACTCCTGGAAA
GTGTCGCCTCCGCCGCCACCATTGGAAGTGGATAA
